Addgene plasmid #215571: pGAL4-DBD-HOXD4-AroLITE_A
Purpose: For overexpression of Gal4-DBD HOXD4 AroLITE A
Depositing lab: Denes Hnisz. Depositing organization: Max Planck Institute for Molecular Genetics. Publication: An activity-specificity trade-off encoded in human transcription factors. Naderi J, Magalhaes AP, Kibar G, Stik G, Zhang Y, Mackowiak SD, Wieler HM, Rossi F, Buschow R, Christou-Kent M, Alcoverro-Bertran M, Graf T, Vingron M, Hnisz D. Nat Cell Biol. 2024 Aug;26(8):1309-1321. doi: 10.1038/s41556-024-01411-0. Epub 2024 Jul 5. PubMed 38969762.
Backbone
  Vector backbone: pGAL4-DBD-MCS
  Vector type: Mammalian Expression
Growth in bacteria
  Bacterial resistance: Ampicillin, 100 μg/mL
  Growth temperature: 37°C
  Growth strain: DH5alpha
  Copy number: High Copy
Gene/Insert
  Gene/Insert name: HOXD4 AroLITE A
  Species: H. sapiens (human)
  Entrez Gene: HOXD4 (a.k.a. HHO.C13, HOX-5.1, HOX4, HOX4B, Hox-4.2)
  Cloning method: Gibson Cloning
Terms and licenses: Academic/Nonprofit Terms; Industry Terms: Not Available to Industry
How to cite: pGAL4-DBD-HOXD4-AroLITE_A was a gift from Denes Hnisz (Addgene plasmid # 215571 ; http://n2t.net/addgene:215571 ; RRID:Addgene_215571)
