[The description below was written by a language model from this plasmid's Addgene catalogue record and pLannotate feature annotations shown in this document.]
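Description:
pGAL4-DBD-HOXD4-AroLITE_A is a mammalian expression plasmid of about 6.3 kb built on the pGAL4-DBD-MCS backbone and designed to overexpress a fusion of the yeast GAL4 DNA-binding domain with a variant of human HOXD4. It is maintained in E. coli at high copy through a ColE1/pUC-type origin and selected with ampicillin via the β-lactamase gene. An f1 origin and remnants of the lac promoter/operator region are also present as backbone elements. A second cassette, in which the SV40 enhancer/early promoter drives the neomycin phosphotransferase gene followed by an SV40 polyadenylation signal, would allow G418 selection in mammalian cells. A short ble fragment lies downstream of neo and appears to be residual.

The payload is transcribed from the CMV immediate-early enhancer and promoter and terminated by the bovine growth hormone polyadenylation signal, with T7 and SP6 promoters flanking the coding region. The GAL4 DNA-binding domain sits at the N-terminus and is followed directly by a HOXD4 segment inserted by Gibson cloning. The annotation matches only a fragment of HOXD4 of roughly 420 nt rather than the full-length protein. The name "AroLITE A" denotes an engineered variant, but the record does not define which residues are changed. Tethering a candidate region to the GAL4 DNA-binding domain is a standard way to measure its transactivation capacity on a reporter carrying GAL4 binding sites, which fits the associated study of activity and specificity in human transcription factors, although the record itself only states overexpression as the purpose. The two sequence records, 6,277 and 6,279 nt, show the same features in opposite orientation and agree on the architecture.
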