Features (pLannotate 1.2.2; 22 found; start..end, strand, type, name):
     92..421     -  promoter       SV40 promoter: SV40 enhancer and early promoter
    435..863     -  rep_origin     f1 ori (sequence partly withheld): f1 bacteriophage origin of replication; arrow indicates direction of (+) strand synthesis
    884..905     -  promoter       SV40 promoter (fragment): SV40 enhancer and early promoter
    909..1133    -  polyA_signal   bGH poly(A) signal: bovine growth hormone polyadenylation signal
   1159..1177    +  promoter       SP6 promoter: promoter for bacteriophage SP6 RNA polymerase
   1197..1616    -  CDS            HOXD4 (fragment): HXD4_HUMAN - Also known as HOX4B. Experimental evidence at protein level: Swiss-Prot protein existence level 1. Sequence-specific transcription factor which is part of a developmental regulatory system that provides cells with specific positional identities on the anterior-posterior axis. From Homo sapiens (Human).
   1623..2063    -  CDS            GAL4 DNA binding domain: DNA binding domain of the GAL4 transcriptional activator; Saccharomyces cerevisiae GAL4 (truncated)
   2126..2144    -  promoter       T7 promoter: promoter for bacteriophage T7 RNA polymerase
   2160..2193    -  LTR            5' LTR (truncated) (fragment): truncated 5' long terminal repeat (LTR) from HIV-1
   2189..2392    -  promoter       CMV promoter: human cytomegalovirus (CMV) immediate early promoter
   2393..2772    -  enhancer       CMV enhancer: human cytomegalovirus immediate early enhancer
   2927..2979    +  misc_feature   bom (fragment): basis of mobility region from pBR322
   3038..3142    +  promoter       AmpR promoter: bla
   3143..4003    +  CDS            AmpR: β-lactamase; bla; confers resistance to ampicillin, carbenicillin, and related antibiotics
   4174..4762    +  rep_origin     ori: high-copy-number ColE1/pMB1/pBR322/pUC origin of replication
   4945..5037    +  CDS            lacI (fragment): lac repressor; lacI; The lac repressor binds to the lac operator to inhibit transcription in E. coli. This inhibition can be relieved by adding lactose or isopropyl-β-D-thiogalactopyranoside (IPTG).
   5050..5071    +  protein_bind   CAP binding site: CAP binding activates transcription in the presence of cAMP. E. coli catabolite activator protein
   5086..5116    +  promoter       lac promoter: promoter for the E. coli lac operon
   5124..5140    +  protein_bind   lac operator: The lac repressor binds to the lac operator to inhibit transcription in E. coli. This inhibition can be relieved by adding lactose or isopropyl-β-D-thiogalactopyranoside (IPTG). lac repressor encoded by lacI
   5213..5334    -  polyA_signal   SV40 poly(A) signal: SV40 polyadenylation signal
   5329..5487    -  CDS            ble (fragment): BLE_KLEPN - Experimental evidence at protein level: Swiss-Prot protein existence level 1. Binding protein with a strong affinity to the bleomycin family of antibiotics. Binds to CL990; an antimitotic-antibiotic compound. From Klebsiella pneumoniae.
   5511..25      -  CDS            neo (across the origin): KKA2_KLEPN - Also known as kan, nptII. Experimental evidence at protein level: Swiss-Prot protein existence level 1. Resistance to kanamycin, neomycin, paromomycin, ribostamycin, butirosin and gentamicin B. From Klebsiella pneumoniae.
>Addgene plasmid #215571 | pGAL4-DBD-HOXD4-AroLITE_A | addgene full sequence | sequence record 437902 | Addgene NGS Result
CGTGCAATCCATCTTGTTCAATCATGCGAAACGATCCTCATCCTGTCTCTTGATCAGATCCGAAAATGGA
TATACAAGCTCCCGGGAGCTTTTTGCAAAAGCCTAGGCCTCCAAAAAAGCCTCCTCACTACTTCTGGAAT
AGCTCAGAGGCAGAGGCGGCCTCGGCCTCTGCATAAATAAAAAAAATTAGTCAGCCATGGGGCGGAGAAT
GGGCGGAACTGGGCGGAGTTAGGGGCGGGATGGGCGGAGTTAGGGGCGGGACTATGGTTGCTGACTAATT
GAGATGCATGCTTTGCATACTTCTGCCTGCTGGGGAGCCTGGGGACTTTCCACACCTGGTTGCTGACTAA
TTGAGATGCATGCTTTGCATACTTCTGCCTGCTGGGGAGCCTGGGGACTTTCCACACCCTAACTGACACA
CATTCCACAGAATTAATTCGCGTTAAATTTTTGTTAAATCAGCTCATTTTTTAACCAATAGGCCGAAATC
GGCAAAATCCCTTATAAATCAAAAGAATAGACCGAGATAGGGT
[37 nt withheld, positions 534-570]
AAAGAACGTGGACTCCAACGTCAAAGG
[49 nt withheld, positions 598-646]
T
[91 nt withheld, positions 648-738]
G
[124 nt withheld, positions 740-863]
GGGGATACCCCCTAGAGCCCCAGCTGGTTCTTTCCGCCTCAGAAGCCATAGAGCCCACCGCATCCCCAGC
ATGCCTGCTATTGTCTTCCCAATCCTCCCCCTTGCTGTCCTGCCCCACCCCACCCCCCAGAATAGAATGA
CACCTACTCAGACAATGCGATGCAATTTCCTCATTTTATTAGGAAAGGACAGTGGGAGTGGCACCTTCCA
GGGTCAAGGAAGGCACGGGGGAGGGGCAAACAACAGATGGCTGGCAACTAGAAGGCACAGTCGAGGCTGA
TCAGCGAGCTCTAGCATTTAGGTGACACTATAGAATAGGGCCCTCTAGACTCAGACTTTCTTCATTGCTG
GTGCCACTACCGCTGGTTGTTTAAGAGCTGTTCCAGATGGGGGTTGTTTAGGATCACTTTGAGAAGCAGC
CCTTGCACCTGGCAATGGGGCGGGTGGTGGGGCTGGTGGGGCAGGACACGGTTCTCCGGGTGCTGCTGCA
TGCCCACCAGGACCGCCAGGTTCTTGGCCATGGCCTCTTGCTGGCAAAGCGGATCCTGGACCAGGACCAG
ATCCGCCCGCCGGTTGTTCCCCAGCATCTGGCCTCGGAGCCAATCCTGGCGGTTGTGCATCGGCTCCTTG
GGCTCCACCACCAGCCGCATCAGCTCCTTGTTCCCCGAGTGCTCCGCCTTGGAGTGCTTCTTCACAGGGT
GGAGCTTTCGGATCGACGGCTTTGCTGTTAACCATAGCGGAAGACATAACCATGATCGCCGATACAGTCA
ACTGTCTTTGACCTTTGTTACTACTCTCTTCCGATGATGATGTCGCACTTATTCTATGCTGTCTCAATGT
TAGAGGCATATCAGTCTCCACTGAAGCCAATCTATCTGTGACGGCATCTTTATTCACATTATCTTGTACA
AATAATCCTGTTAACAATGCTTTTATATCCTGTAAAGAATCCATTTTCAAAATCATGTCAAGGTCTTCTC
GAGGAAAAATCAGTAGAAATAGCTGTTCCAGTCTTTCTAGCCTTGATTCCACTTCTGTCAGATGTGCCCT
AGTCAGCGGAGACCTTTTGGTTTTGGGAGAGTAGCGACACTCCCAGTTGTTCTTCAGACACTTGGCGCAC
TTCGGTTTTTCTTTGGAGCACTTGAGCTTTTTAAGTCGGCAAATATCGCATGCTTGTTCGATAGAAGACA
GTAGCTTCATGAATTCCAGCACACTGGCGGCCGTTACTAGTGGATCCGAGCTCGGTACCAAGCTTGGGTC
TCCCTATAGTGAGTCGTATTAATTTCGATAAGCCAGTAAGCAGTGGGTTCTCTAGTTAGCCAGAGAGCTC
TGCTTATATAGACCTCCCACCGTACACGCCTACCGCCCATTTGCGTCAATGGGGCGGAGTTGTTACGACA
TTTTGGAAAGTCCCGTTGATTTTGGTGCCAAAACAAACTCCCATTGACGTCAATGGGGTGGAGACTTGGA
AATCCCCGTGAGTCAAACCGCTATCCACGCCCATTGATGTACTGCCAAAACCGCATCACCATGGTAATAG
CGATGACTAATACGTAGATGTACTGCCAAGTAGGAAAGTCCCATAAGGTCATGTACTGGGCATAATGCCA
GGCGGGCCATTTACCGTCATTGACGTCAATAGGGGGCGTACTTGGCATATGATACACTTGATGTACTGCC
AAGTGGGCAGTTTACCGTAAATACTCCACCCATTGACGTCAATGGAAAGTCCCTATTGGCGTTACTATGG
GAACATACGTCATTATTGACGTCAATGGGCGGGGGTCGTTGGGCGGTCAGCCAGGCGGGCCATTTACCGT
AAGTTATGTAACGCGGAACTCCATATATGGGCTATGAACTAATGACCCCGTAATTGATTACTATTAATAA
CTAGTCAATAATCAATGTCAACGCGTATATCTGGCCCGTACATCGCGAAGCAGCGCAAAACGCCTAACCC
TAAGCAGATTCTTCATGCAATTGTCGGTCAAGCCTTGCCTTGTTGTAGCTTAAATTTTGCTCGCGCACTA
CTCAGCGACCTCCAACACACAAGCAGGGAGCAGATACTGGCTTAACTATGCGGCATCAGAGCAGATTGTA
CTGAGAGTGCACCATAGGGGATCGGGAGATCTCCCGATCCGTCGACGTCAGGTGGCACTTTTCGGGGAAA
TGTGCGCGGAACCCCTATTTGTTTATTTTTCTAAATACATTCAAATATGTATCCGCTCATGAGACAATAA
CCCTGATAAATGCTTCAATAATATTGAAAAAGGAAGAGTATGAGTATTCAACATTTCCGTGTCGCCCTTA
TTCCCTTTTTTGCGGCATTTTGCCTTCCTGTTTTTGCTCACCCAGAAACGCTGGTGAAAGTAAAAGATGC
TGAAGATCAGTTGGGTGCACGAGTGGGTTACATCGAACTGGATCTCAACAGCGGTAAGATCCTTGAGAGT
TTTCGCCCCGAAGAACGTTTTCCAATGATGAGCACTTTTAAAGTTCTGCTATGTGGCGCGGTATTATCCC
GTATTGACGCCGGGCAAGAGCAACTCGGTCGCCGCATACACTATTCTCAGAATGACTTGGTTGAGTACTC
ACCAGTCACAGAAAAGCATCTTACGGATGGCATGACAGTAAGAGAATTATGCAGTGCTGCCATAACCATG
AGTGATAACACTGCGGCCAACTTACTTCTGACAACGATCGGAGGACCGAAGGAGCTAACCGCTTTTTTGC
ACAACATGGGGGATCATGTAACTCGCCTTGATCGTTGGGAACCGGAGCTGAATGAAGCCATACCAAACGA
CGAGCGTGACACCACGATGCCTGTAGCAATGGCAACAACGTTGCGCAAACTATTAACTGGCGAACTACTT
ACTCTAGCTTCCCGGCAACAATTAATAGACTGGATGGAGGCGGATAAAGTTGCAGGACCACTTCTGCGCT
CGGCCCTTCCGGCTGGCTGGTTTATTGCTGATAAATCTGGAGCCGGTGAGCGTGGGTCTCGCGGTATCAT
TGCAGCACTGGGGCCAGATGGTAAGCCCTCCCGTATCGTAGTTATCTACACGACGGGAAGTCAGGCAACT
ATGGATGAACGAAATAGACAGATCGCTGAGATAGGTGCCTCACTGATTAAGCATTGGTAACTGTCAGACC
AAGTTTACTCATATATACTTTAGATTGATTTAAAACTTCATTTTTAATTTAAAAGGATCTAGGTGAAGAT
CCTTTTTGATAATCTCATGACCAAAATCCCTTAACGTGAGTTTTCGTTCCACTGAGCGTCAGACCCCGTA
GAAAAGATCAAAGGATCTTCTTGAGATCCTTTTTTTCTGCGCGTAATCTGCTGCTTGCAAACAAAAAAAC
CACCGCTACCAGCGGTGGTTTGTTTGCCGGATCAAGAGCTACCAACTCTTTTTCCGAAGGTAACTGGCTT
CAGCAGAGCGCAGATACCAAATACTGTTCTTCTAGTGTAGCCGTAGTTAGGCCACCACTTCAAGAACTCT
GTAGCACCGCCTACATACCTCGCTCTGCTAATCCTGTTACCAGTGGCTGCTGCCAGTGGCGATAAGTCGT
GTCTTACCGGGTTGGACTCAAGACGATAGTTACCGGATAAGGCGCAGCGGTCGGGCTGAACGGGGGGTTC
GTGCACACAGCCCAGCTTGGAGCGAACGACCTACACCGAACTGAGATACCTACAGCGTGAGCTATGAGAA
AGCGCCACGCTTCCCGAAGGGAGAAAGGCGGACAGGTATCCGGTAAGCGGCAGGGTCGGAACAGGAGAGC
GCACGAGGGAGCTTCCAGGGGGAAACGCCTGGTATCTTTATAGTCCTGTCGGGTTTCGCCACCTCTGACT
TGAGCGTCGATTTTTGTGATGCTCGTCAGGGGGGCGGAGCCTATGGAAAAACGCCAGCAACGCGGCCTTT
TTACGGTTCCTGGCCTTTTGCTGGCCTTTTGCTCACATGTTCTTTCCTGCGTTATCCCCTGATTCTGTGG
ATAACCGTATTACCGCCTTTGAGTGAGCTGATACCGCTCGCCGCAGCCGAACGACCGAGCGCAGCGAGTC
AGTGAGCGAGGAAGCGGAAGAGCGCCCAATACGCAAACCGCCTCTCCCCGCGCGTTGGCCGATTCATTAA
TGCAGCTGGCACGACAGGTTTCCCGACTGGAAAGCGGGCAGTGAGCGCAACGCAATTAATGTGAGTTAGC
TCACTCATTAGGCACCCCAGGCTTTACACTTTATGCTTCCGGCTCGTATGTTGTGTGGAATTGTGAGCGG
ATAACAATTTCACACAGGAAACAGCTATGACCATGATTACGCCAAGCTCTAGCTAGAGGTCGACGGTATA
CAGACATGATAAGATACATTGATGAGTTTGGACAAACCACAACTAGAATGCAGTGAAAAAAATGCTTTAT
TTGTGAAATTTGTGATGCTATTGCTTTATTTGTAACCATTATAAGCTGCAATAAACAAGTTGGGGTGGGC
GAAGAACTCCAGCATGAGATCCCCGCGCTGGAGGATCATCCAGCCGGCGTCCCGGAAAACGATTCCGAAG
CCCAACCTTTCATAGAAGGCGGCGGTGGAATCGAAATCTCGTGATGGCAGGTTGGGCGTCGCTTGGTCGG
TCATTTCGAACCCCAGAGTCCCGCTCAGAAGAACTCGTCAAGAAGGCGATAGAAGGCGATGCGCTGCGAA
TCGGGAGCGGCGATACCGTAAAGCACGAGGAAGCGGTCAGCCCATTCGCCGCCAAGCTCTTCAGCAATAT
CACGGGTAGCCAACGCTATGTCCTGATAGCGGTCCGCCACACCCAGCCGGCCACAGTCGATGAATCCAGA
AAAGCGGCCATTTTCCACCATGATATTCGGCAAGCAGGCATCGCCATGGGTCACGACGAGATCCTCGCCG
TCGGGCATGCGCGCCTTGAGCCTGGCGAACAGTTCGGCTGGCGCGAGCCCCTGATGCTCTTCGTCCAGAT
CATCCTGATCGACAAGACCGGCTTCCATCCGAGTACGTGCTCGCTCGATGCGATGTTTCGCTTGGTGGTC
GAATGGGCAGGTAGCCGGATCAAGCGTATGCAGCCGCCGCATTGCATCAGCCATGATGGATACTTTCTCG
GCAGGAGCAAGGTGAGATGACAGGAGATCCTGCCCCGGCACTTCGCCCAATAGCAGCCAGTCCCTTCCCG
CTTCAGTGACAACGTCGAGCACAGCTGCGCAAGGAACGCCCGTCGTGGCCAGCCACGATAGCCGCGCTGC
CTCGTCCTGCAGTTCATTCAGGGCACCGGACAGGTCGGTCTTGACAAAAAGAACCGGGCGCCCCTGCGCT
GACAGCCGGAACACGGCGGCATCAGAGCAGCCGATTGTCTGTTGTGCCCAGTCATAGCCGAATAGCCTCT
CCACCCAAGCGGCCGGAGAACCTG
