Features (pLannotate 1.2.2; 22 found; start..end, strand, type, name):
    103..963     -  CDS            AmpR: β-lactamase; bla; confers resistance to ampicillin, carbenicillin, and related antibiotics
    964..1068    -  promoter       AmpR promoter: bla
   1127..1179    -  misc_feature   bom (fragment): basis of mobility region from pBR322
   1334..1713    +  enhancer       CMV enhancer: human cytomegalovirus immediate early enhancer
   1714..1917    +  promoter       CMV promoter: human cytomegalovirus (CMV) immediate early promoter
   1913..1946    +  LTR            5' LTR (truncated) (fragment): truncated 5' long terminal repeat (LTR) from HIV-1
   1962..1980    +  promoter       T7 promoter: promoter for bacteriophage T7 RNA polymerase
   2043..2483    +  CDS            GAL4 DNA binding domain: DNA binding domain of the GAL4 transcriptional activator; Saccharomyces cerevisiae GAL4 (truncated)
   2493..2912    +  CDS            HOXD4 (fragment): HXD4_HUMAN - Also known as HOX4B. Experimental evidence at protein level: Swiss-Prot protein existence level 1. Sequence-specific transcription factor which is part of a developmental regulatory system that provides cells with specific positional identities on the anterior-posterior axis. From Homo sapiens (Human).
   2931..2949    -  promoter       SP6 promoter: promoter for bacteriophage SP6 RNA polymerase
   2975..3199    +  polyA_signal   bGH poly(A) signal: bovine growth hormone polyadenylation signal
   3203..3224    +  promoter       SV40 promoter (fragment): SV40 enhancer and early promoter
   3245..3673    +  rep_origin     f1 ori (sequence partly withheld): f1 bacteriophage origin of replication; arrow indicates direction of (+) strand synthesis
   3687..4016    +  promoter       SV40 promoter: SV40 enhancer and early promoter
   4083..4874    +  CDS            neo: KKA2_KLEPN - Also known as kan, nptII. Experimental evidence at protein level: Swiss-Prot protein existence level 1. Resistance to kanamycin, neomycin, paromomycin, ribostamycin, butirosin and gentamicin B. From Klebsiella pneumoniae.
   4898..5056    +  CDS            ble (fragment): BLE_KLEPN - Experimental evidence at protein level: Swiss-Prot protein existence level 1. Binding protein with a strong affinity to the bleomycin family of antibiotics. Binds to CL990; an antimitotic-antibiotic compound. From Klebsiella pneumoniae.
   5051..5172    +  polyA_signal   SV40 poly(A) signal: SV40 polyadenylation signal
   5245..5261    -  protein_bind   lac operator: The lac repressor binds to the lac operator to inhibit transcription in E. coli. This inhibition can be relieved by adding lactose or isopropyl-β-D-thiogalactopyranoside (IPTG). lac repressor encoded by lacI
   5269..5299    -  promoter       lac promoter: promoter for the E. coli lac operon
   5314..5335    -  protein_bind   CAP binding site: CAP binding activates transcription in the presence of cAMP. E. coli catabolite activator protein
   5348..5440    -  CDS            lacI (fragment): lac repressor; lacI; The lac repressor binds to the lac operator to inhibit transcription in E. coli. This inhibition can be relieved by adding lactose or isopropyl-β-D-thiogalactopyranoside (IPTG).
   5623..6211    -  rep_origin     ori: high-copy-number ColE1/pMB1/pBR322/pUC origin of replication
>Addgene plasmid #215571 | pGAL4-DBD-HOXD4-AroLITE_A Sequencing Result | analyzer sequence | sequence record 430412
GGTCATGAGATTATCAAAAAGGATCTTCACCTAGATCCTTTTAAATTAAAAATGAAGTTTTAAATCAATC
TAAAGTATATATGAGTAAACTTGGTCTGACAGTTACCAATGCTTAATCAGTGAGGCACCTATCTCAGCGA
TCTGTCTATTTCGTTCATCCATAGTTGCCTGACTTCCCGTCGTGTAGATAACTACGATACGGGAGGGCTT
ACCATCTGGCCCCAGTGCTGCAATGATACCGCGAGACCCACGCTCACCGGCTCCAGATTTATCAGCAATA
AACCAGCCAGCCGGAAGGGCCGAGCGCAGAAGTGGTCCTGCAACTTTATCCGCCTCCATCCAGTCTATTA
ATTGTTGCCGGGAAGCTAGAGTAAGTAGTTCGCCAGTTAATAGTTTGCGCAACGTTGTTGCCATTGCTAC
AGGCATCGTGGTGTCACGCTCGTCGTTTGGTATGGCTTCATTCAGCTCCGGTTCCCAACGATCAAGGCGA
GTTACATGATCCCCCATGTTGTGCAAAAAAGCGGTTAGCTCCTTCGGTCCTCCGATCGTTGTCAGAAGTA
AGTTGGCCGCAGTGTTATCACTCATGGTTATGGCAGCACTGCATAATTCTCTTACTGTCATGCCATCCGT
AAGATGCTTTTCTGTGACTGGTGAGTACTCAACCAAGTCATTCTGAGAATAGTGTATGCGGCGACCGAGT
TGCTCTTGCCCGGCGTCAATACGGGATAATACCGCGCCACATAGCAGAACTTTAAAAGTGCTCATCATTG
GAAAACGTTCTTCGGGGCGAAAACTCTCAAGGATCTTACCGCTGTTGAGATCCAGTTCGATGTAACCCAC
TCGTGCACCCAACTGATCTTCAGCATCTTTTACTTTCACCAGCGTTTCTGGGTGAGCAAAAACAGGAAGG
CAAAATGCCGCAAAAAAGGGAATAAGGGCGACACGGAAATGTTGAATACTCATACTCTTCCTTTTTCAAT
ATTATTGAAGCATTTATCAGGGTTATTGTCTCATGAGCGGATACATATTTGAATGTATTTAGAAAAATAA
ACAAATAGGGGTTCCGCGCACATTTCCCCGAAAAGTGCCACCTGACGTCGACGGATCGGGAGATCTCCCG
ATCCCCTATGGTGCACTCTCAGTACAATCTGCTCTGATGCCGCATAGTTAAGCCAGTATCTGCTCCCTGC
TTGTGTGTTGGAGGTCGCTGAGTAGTGCGCGAGCAAAATTTAAGCTACAACAAGGCAAGGCTTGACCGAC
AATTGCATGAAGAATCTGCTTAGGGTTAGGCGTTTTGCGCTGCTTCGCGATGTACGGGCCAGATATACGC
GTTGACATTGATTATTGACTAGTTATTAATAGTAATCAATTACGGGGTCATTAGTTCATAGCCCATATAT
GGAGTTCCGCGTTACATAACTTACGGTAAATGGCCCGCCTGGCTGACCGCCCAACGACCCCCGCCCATTG
ACGTCAATAATGACGTATGTTCCCATAGTAACGCCAATAGGGACTTTCCATTGACGTCAATGGGTGGAGT
ATTTACGGTAAACTGCCCACTTGGCAGTACATCAAGTGTATCATATGCCAAGTACGCCCCCTATTGACGT
CAATGACGGTAAATGGCCCGCCTGGCATTATGCCCAGTACATGACCTTATGGGACTTTCCTACTTGGCAG
TACATCTACGTATTAGTCATCGCTATTACCATGGTGATGCGGTTTTGGCAGTACATCAATGGGCGTGGAT
AGCGGTTTGACTCACGGGGATTTCCAAGTCTCCACCCCATTGACGTCAATGGGAGTTTGTTTTGGCACCA
AAATCAACGGGACTTTCCAAAATGTCGTAACAACTCCGCCCCATTGACGCAAATGGGCGGTAGGCGTGTA
CGGTGGGAGGTCTATATAAGCAGAGCTCTCTGGCTAACTAGAGAACCCACTGCTTACTGGCTTATCGAAA
TTAATACGACTCACTATAGGGAGACCCAAGCTTGGTACCGAGCTCGGATCCACTAGTAACGGCCGCCAGT
GTGCTGGAATTCATGAAGCTACTGTCTTCTATCGAACAAGCATGCGATATTTGCCGACTTAAAAAGCTCA
AGTGCTCCAAAGAAAAACCGAAGTGCGCCAAGTGTCTGAAGAACAACTGGGAGTGTCGCTACTCTCCCAA
AACCAAAAGGTCTCCGCTGACTAGGGCACATCTGACAGAAGTGGAATCAAGGCTAGAAAGACTGGAACAG
CTATTTCTACTGATTTTTCCTCGAGAAGACCTTGACATGATTTTGAAAATGGATTCTTTACAGGATATAA
AAGCATTGTTAACAGGATTATTTGTACAAGATAATGTGAATAAAGATGCCGTCACAGATAGATTGGCTTC
AGTGGAGACTGATATGCCTCTAACATTGAGACAGCATAGAATAAGTGCGACATCATCATCGGAAGAGAGT
AGTAACAAAGGTCAAAGACAGTTGACTGTATCGGCGATACATATGGTTATGTCTTCCGCTATGGTTAACA
GCAAAGCCGTCGATCCGAAAGCTCCACCCTGTGAAGAAGCACTCCAAGGCGGAGCACTCGGGGAACAAGG
AGCTGATGCGGCTGGTGGTGGAGCCCAAGGAGCCGATGCACAACCGCCAGGATTGGCTCCGAGGCCAGAT
GCTGGGGAACAACCGGCGGGCGGATCTGGTCCTGGTCCAGGATCCGCTTTGCCAGCAAGAGGCCATGGCC
AAGAACCTGGCGGTCCTGGTGGGCATGCAGCAGCACCCGGAGAACCGTGTCCTGCCCCACCAGCCCCACC
ACCCGCCCCATTGCCAGGTGCAAGGGCTGCTTCTCAAAGTGATCCTAAACAACCCCCATCTGGAACAGCT
CTTAAACAACCAGCGGTAGTGGCACCAGCTATGAAGAAGGTAGTGTCTAGAGGGCCCTATTCTATAGTGT
CACCTAAATGCTAGAGCTCGCTGATCAGCCTCGACTGTGCCTTCTAGTTGCCAGCCATCTGTTGTTTGCC
CCTCCCCCGTGCCTTCCTTGACCCTGGAAGGTGCCACTCCCACTGTCCTTTCCTAATAAAATGAGGAAAT
TGCATCGCATTGTCTGAGTAGGTGTCATTCTATTCTGGGGGGTGGGGTGGGGCAGGACAGCAAGGGGGAG
GATTGGGAAGACAATAGCAGGCATGCTGGGGATGCGGTGGGCTCTATGGCTTCTGAGGCGGAAAGAACCA
GCTGGGGCTCTAGGGGGTATCCCC
[124 nt withheld, positions 3245-3368]
C
[91 nt withheld, positions 3370-3460]
A
[49 nt withheld, positions 3462-3510]
CCTTTGACGTTGGAGTCCACGTTCTTT
[37 nt withheld, positions 3538-3574]
ACCCTATCTCGGTCTATTCTTTTGATTTATAAGGGATTTTGCCGATTTCGGCCTATTGGTTAAAAAATGA
GCTGATTTAACAAAAATTTAACGCGAATTAATTCTGTGGAATGTGTGTCAGTTAGGGTGTGGAAAGTCCC
CAGGCTCCCCAGCAGGCAGAAGTATGCAAAGCATGCATCTCAATTAGTCAGCAACCAGGTGTGGAAAGTC
CCCAGGCTCCCCAGCAGGCAGAAGTATGCAAAGCATGCATCTCAATTAGTCAGCAACCATAGTCCCGCCC
CTAACTCCGCCCATCCCGCCCCTAACTCCGCCCAGTTCCGCCCATTCTCCGCCCCATGGCTGACTAATTT
TTTTTATTTATGCAGAGGCCGAGGCCGCCTCTGCCTCTGAGCTATTCCAGAAGTAGTGAGGAGGCTTTTT
TGGAGGCCTAGGCTTTTGCAAAAAGCTCCCGGGAGCTTGTATATCCATTTTCGGATCTGATCAAGAGACA
GGATGAGGATCGTTTCGCATGATTGAACAAGATGGATTGCACGCAGGTTCTCCGGCCGCTTGGGTGGAGA
GGCTATTCGGCTATGACTGGGCACAACAGACAATCGGCTGCTCTGATGCCGCCGTGTTCCGGCTGTCAGC
GCAGGGGCGCCCGGTTCTTTTTGTCAAGACCGACCTGTCCGGTGCCCTGAATGAACTGCAGGACGAGGCA
GCGCGGCTATCGTGGCTGGCCACGACGGGCGTTCCTTGCGCAGCTGTGCTCGACGTTGTCACTGAAGCGG
GAAGGGACTGGCTGCTATTGGGCGAAGTGCCGGGGCAGGATCTCCTGTCATCTCACCTTGCTCCTGCCGA
GAAAGTATCCATCATGGCTGATGCAATGCGGCGGCTGCATACGCTTGATCCGGCTACCTGCCCATTCGAC
CACCAAGCGAAACATCGCATCGAGCGAGCACGTACTCGGATGGAAGCCGGTCTTGTCGATCAGGATGATC
TGGACGAAGAGCATCAGGGGCTCGCGCCAGCCGAACTGTTCGCCAGGCTCAAGGCGCGCATGCCCGACGG
CGAGGATCTCGTCGTGACCCATGGCGATGCCTGCTTGCCGAATATCATGGTGGAAAATGGCCGCTTTTCT
GGATTCATCGACTGTGGCCGGCTGGGTGTGGCGGACCGCTATCAGGACATAGCGTTGGCTACCCGTGATA
TTGCTGAAGAGCTTGGCGGCGAATGGGCTGACCGCTTCCTCGTGCTTTACGGTATCGCCGCTCCCGATTC
GCAGCGCATCGCCTTCTATCGCCTTCTTGACGAGTTCTTCTGAGCGGGACTCTGGGGTTCGAAATGACCG
ACCAAGCGACGCCCAACCTGCCATCACGAGATTTCGATTCCACCGCCGCCTTCTATGAAAGGTTGGGCTT
CGGAATCGTTTTCCGGGACGCCGGCTGGATGATCCTCCAGCGCGGGGATCTCATGCTGGAGTTCTTCGCC
CACCCCAACTTGTTTATTGCAGCTTATAATGGTTACAAATAAAGCAATAGCATCACAAATTTCACAAATA
AAGCATTTTTTTCACTGCATTCTAGTTGTGGTTTGTCCAAACTCATCAATGTATCTTATCATGTCTGTAT
ACCGTCGACCTCTAGCTAGAGCTTGGCGTAATCATGGTCATAGCTGTTTCCTGTGTGAAATTGTTATCCG
CTCACAATTCCACACAACATACGAGCCGGAAGCATAAAGTGTAAAGCCTGGGGTGCCTAATGAGTGAGCT
AACTCACATTAATTGCGTTGCGCTCACTGCCCGCTTTCCAGTCGGGAAACCTGTCGTGCCAGCTGCATTA
ATGAATCGGCCAACGCGCGGGGAGAGGCGGTTTGCGTATTGGGCGCTCTTCCGCTTCCTCGCTCACTGAC
TCGCTGCGCTCGGTCGTTCGGCTGCGGCGAGCGGTATCAGCTCACTCAAAGGCGGTAATACGGTTATCCA
CAGAATCAGGGGATAACGCAGGAAAGAACATGTGAGCAAAAGGCCAGCAAAAGGCCAGGAACCGTAAAAA
GGCCGCGTTGCTGGCGTTTTTCCATAGGCTCCGCCCCCCTGACGAGCATCACAAAAATCGACGCTCAAGT
CAGAGGTGGCGAAACCCGACAGGACTATAAAGATACCAGGCGTTTCCCCCTGGAAGCTCCCTCGTGCGCT
CTCCTGTTCCGACCCTGCCGCTTACCGGATACCTGTCCGCCTTTCTCCCTTCGGGAAGCGTGGCGCTTTC
TCATAGCTCACGCTGTAGGTATCTCAGTTCGGTGTAGGTCGTTCGCTCCAAGCTGGGCTGTGTGCACGAA
CCCCCCGTTCAGCCCGACCGCTGCGCCTTATCCGGTAACTATCGTCTTGAGTCCAACCCGGTAAGACACG
ACTTATCGCCACTGGCAGCAGCCACTGGTAACAGGATTAGCAGAGCGAGGTATGTAGGCGGTGCTACAGA
GTTCTTGAAGTGGTGGCCTAACTACGGCTACACTAGAAGAACAGTATTTGGTATCTGCGCTCTGCTGAAG
CCAGTTACCTTCGGAAAAAGAGTTGGTAGCTCTTGATCCGGCAAACAAACCACCGCTGGTAGCGGTGGTT
TTTTTGTTTGCAAGCAGCAGATTACGCGCAGAAAAAAAGGATCTCAAGAAGATCCTTTGATCTTTTCTAC
GGGGTCTGACGCTCAGTGGAACGAAAACTCACGTTAAGGGATTTT
